>Addgene plasmid #202217 | pBCC090 | addgene full sequence | sequence record 417450 | Addgene NGS Result
TTAATTAAAGCGGATAACAATTTCACACAGGAGGCCGCCTAGGCCGCGGCCGCGCGAATTTGCCGAATTC
GGATCCGGAGGGAGTGTGGGCGGACAATAAAGTCTTAAACTGAACAAAATAGATCTAAACTATGACAATA
AAGTCTTAAACTAGACAGAATAGTTGTAAACTGAAATCAGTCCAGTTATGCTGTGAAAAAGCATACTGGA
CTTTTGTTATGGCTAAAGCAAACTCTTCATTTTCTGAAGTGCAAATTGCCCGTCGTATTAAAGAGGGGCG
TGGCGCTGCAAGAATTCAAGCTTGGAGGACTCCTGTTGATAGATCCAGTAATGACCTCAGAACTCCATCT
GGATTTGTTCAGAACGCTCGGTTGCCGCCGGGCGTTTTTTATTGGTGAGAATCCAAGCTAGACTGCGATG
AGTGGCAGGGCGGGGCGTAATTTCTTAAGGCAGTTATTGGTGCCCTTAAACGCCTGGGGTAATGACTCTC
TAGCTTGAGGCATCAAATAAAACGAAAGGCTCAGTCGAAAGACTGGGCCTTTCGTTTTATCTGTTGTTTG
TCGGTGAACGCTCTCCTGAGTAGGACAAATCCGCCCGCCGCTGCAAGAATTCAAGCTTGGAGGAAGTTCC
TATACTTTCTAGAGAATAGGAACTTCGGAATAGGAACTTCAAGATCCCCTGATTCCCTTTGTCAACAGCA
ATGGATCGAATTGACATAAGCCTGTTCGGTTCGTAAACTGTAATGCAAGTAGCGTATGCGCTCACGCAAC
TGGTCCAGAACCTTGACCGAACGCAGCGGTGGTAACGGCGCAGTGGCGGTTTTCATGGCTTGTTATGACT
GTTTTTTTGTACAGTCTATGCCTCGGGCATCCAAGCAGCAAGCGCGTTACGCCGTGGGTCGATGTTTGAT
GTTATGGAGCAGCAACGATGTTACGCAGCAGCAACGATGTTACGCAGCAGGGCAGTCGCCCTAAAACAAA
GTTAGGTGGCTCAAGTATGGGCATCATTCGCACATGTAGGCTCGGCCCTGACCAAGTCAAATCCATGCGG
GCTGCTCTTGATCTTTTCGGTCGTGAGTTCGGAGACGTAGCCACCTACTCCCAACATCAGCCGGACTCCG
ATTACCTCGGGAACTTGCTCCGTAGTAAGACATTCATCGCGCTTGCTGCCTTCGACCAAGAAGCGGTTGT
TGGCGCTCTCGCGGCTTACGTTCTGCCCAAGTTTGAGCAGCCGCGTAGTGAGATCTATATCTATGATCTC
GCAGTCTCCGGCGAGCACCGGAGGCAGGGCATTGCCACCGCGCTCATCAATCTCCTCAAGCATGAGGCCA
ACGCGCTTGGTGCTTATGTGATCTACGTGCAAGCAGATTACGGTGACGATCCCGCAGTGGCTCTCTATAC
AAAGTTGGGCATACGGGAAGAAGTGATGCACTTTGATATCGACCCAAGTACCGCCACCTAACAATTCGTT
CAAGCCGAGATCGGCTTCCCGGCCGCGGAGTTGTTCGGTAAATTGTCACAACGCCGCGGCCAATTCGATC
TAGAATTCCATTGAGTAAGTTTTTAAGCACATCAGCTTCAAAAGCGCTCTGAAGTTCCTATACTTTCTAG
AGAATAGGAACTTCGGAATAGGTACTTCCGCTACTAGAATTCGAGCGGGGAATTCTTGACAATTAATCAT
CGGCTCGTATAATGTGTGGAATTGTGAGCGGATAACAATTTTCACACAGGAAACAGCTAAATGCGTAAAG
GAGAAGAACTTTTCACTGGAGTTGTCCCAATTCTTGTTGAATTAGATGGTGATGTTAATGGGCACAAATT
TTCTGTCAGTGGAGAGGGTGAAGGTGATGCAACATACGGAAAACTTACCCTTAAATTTATTTGCACTACT
GGAAAACTACCTGTTCCATGGCCAACACTTGTCACTACTTTCGGTTATGGTGTTCAATGCTTTGCGAGAT
ACCCAGATCATATGAAACAGCATGACTTTTTCAAGAGTGTCATGCCCGAAGGTTATGTACAGGAAAGAAC
TATATTTTTCAAAGATGACGGGAACTACAAGACACGTGCTGAAGTCAAGTTTGAAGGTGATACCCTTGTT
AATAGAATCGAGTTAAAAGGTATTGATTTTAAAGAAGATGGAAACATTCTTGGACACAAATTGGAATACA
ACTATAACTCACACAATGTATACATCATGGCAGACAAACAAAAGAATGGAATCAAAGTTAACTTCAAAAT
TAGACACAACATTGAAGATGGAAGCGTTCAACTAGCAGACCATTATCAACAAAATACTCCAATTGGCGAT
GGCCCTGTCCTTTTACCAGACAACCATTACCTGTCCACACAATCTGCCCTTTCGAAAGATCCCAACGAAA
AGAGAGACCACATGGTCCTTCTTGAGTTTGTAACAGCTGCTGGGATTACACATGGCATGGATGAACTATA
CAAATGAGCTTAATTAGCTGAGCTTGGACTCCTGTTGATAGATCCAGTAATGACCTCAGAACTCCATCTG
GATTTGTTCAGAACGCTCGGTTGCCGCCGGGCGTTTTTTATTGGTGAGAATCTCCCGCTTTACGAATTCC
CATGGGGAGCATGCGGAGTTACGTCATCCCCACCTTCCGCTGCGTTCTTCATCGATGCCCGCTTAGTGAT
ATGCTTAAAACTCCAAGCACAGCCTTCTCCCCGGGGCGGCCGCATTAGGCACCCCAGGCTTTACACTTTA
TGCTTCCGGCTCGTATAATGTGTGGATTTTGAGTTAGGATCCGTCGAGATTTTCAGGAGCTAAGGAAGCT
AAAATGGAGAAAAAAATCACTGGATATACCACCGTTGATATATCCCAATGGCATCGTAAAGAACATTTTG
AGGCATTTCAGTCAGTTGCTCAATGTACCTATAACCAGACCGTTCAGCTGGATATTACGGCCTTTTTAAA
GACCGTAAAGAAAAATAAGCACAAGTTTTATCCGGCCTTTATTCACATTCTTGCCCGCCTGATGAATGCT
CATCCGGAATTCCGTATGGCAATGAAAGACGGTGAGCTGGTGATATGGGATAGTGTTCACCCTTGTTACA
CCGTTTTCCATGAGCAAACTGAAACGTTTTCATCGCTCTGGAGTGAATACCACGACGATTTCCGGCAGTT
TCTACACATATATTCGCAAGATGTGGCGTGTTACGGTGAAAACCTGGCCTATTTCCCTAAAGGGTTTATT
GAGAATATGTTTTTCGTCTCAGCCAATCCCTGGGTGAGTTTCACCAGTTTTGATTTAAACGTGGCCAATA
TGGACAACTTCTTCGCCCCCGTTTTCACCATGGGCAAATATTATACGCAAGGCGACAAGGTGCTGATGCC
GCTGGCGATTCAGGTTCATCATGCCGTTTGTGATGGCTTCCATGTCGGCAGAATGCTTAATGAATTACAA
CAGTACTGCGATGAGTGGCAGGGCGGGGCGTAAACGCGTGGATCCGGCTTACTAAAAGCCAGATAACAGT
ATGCGTATTTGCGCGCTGATTTTTGCGGTATAAGAATATATACTGATATGTATACCCGAAGTATGTCAAA
AAGAGGTATGCTATGAAGCAGCGTATTACAGTGACAGTTGACAGCGACAGCTATCAGTTGCTCAAGGCAT
ATATGATGTCAATATCTCCGGTCTGGTAAGCACAACCATGCAGAATGAAGCCCGTCGTCTGCGTGCCGAA
CGCTGGAAAGCGGAAAATCAGGAAGGGATGGCTGAGGTCGCCCGGTTTATTGAAATGAACGGCTCTTTTG
CTGACGAGAACAGGGGCTGGTGAAATGCAGTTTAAGGTTTACACCTATAAAAGAGAGAGCCGTTATCGTC
TGTTTGTGGATGTACAGAGTGATATTATTGACACGCCCGGACGACGGATGGTGATCCCCCTGGCCAGTGC
ACGTCTGCTGTCAGATAAAGTCTCCCGTGAACTTTACCCGGTGGTGCATATCGGGGATGAAAGCTGGCGC
ATGATGACCACCGATATGGCCAGTGTGCCGGTATCCGTTATCGGGGAAGAAGTGGCTGATCTCAGCCACC
GCGAAAATGACATCAAAAACGCCATTAACCTGATGTTCTGGGGAATATAAATGTCAGGCTCCCTTATACA
CAGCCCCCGGGGATGCTGGTTGTCATTGCCCCTCCTTCCTCTAAGTGATAAGGTTACTTCCTCTAAATGA
CCAAGCAGGGTATCTAATCCTGTTAACGCTCGCTCAGAGAATTCGCATGCGGAGTCGAGGGAGAACCAGA
TAAGTGAAATCTAGTTCCAAACTATTTTGTCATTTTTAATTTTCGTATTAGCTTACGACGCTACACCCAG
TTCCCATCTATTTTGTCACTCTTCCCTAAATAATCCTTAAAAACTCCATTTCCACCCCTCCCAGTTCCCA
ACTATTTTGTCCGCCCACACGCTGAGCGAATTCCACGCTTGTGGAATTCCTCGAGGGAGTTCACATATAC
CTGCCGTTCACTATTATTTAGTGAAATGAGATATTATGATATTTTCTGAATTGTGATTAAAAAGGCAACT
TTATGCCCATGCAACAGAAACTATAAAAAATACAGAGAATGAAAAGAAACAGATAGATTTTTTAGTTCTT
TAGGCCCGTAGTCTGCAAATCCTTTTATGATTTTCTATCAAACAAAAGAGGAAAATAGACCAGTTGCAAT
CCAAACGAGAGTCTAATAGAATGAGGTCGAAAAGTAAATCGCGCGGGTTTGTTACTGATAAAGCAGGCAA
GACCTAAAATGTGTAAAGGGCAAAGTGTATACTTTGGCGTCACCCCTTACATATTTTAGGTCTTTTTTTA
TTGTGCGTAACTAACTTGCCATCTTCAAACAGGAGGGCTGGAAGAAGCAGACCGCTAACACAGTACATAA
AAAAGGAGACATGAACGATGAACATCAAAAAGTTTGCAAAACAAGCAACAGTATTAACCTTTACTACCGC
ACTGCTGGCAGGAGGCGCAACTCAAGCGTTTGCGAAAGAAACGAACCAAAAGCCATATAAGGAAACATAC
GGCATTTCCCATATTACACGCCATGATATGCTGCAAATCCCTGAACAGCAAAAAAATGAAAAATATCAAG
TTCCTGAATTCGATTCGTCCACAATTAAAAATATCTCTTCTGCAAAAGGCCTGGACGTTTGGGACAGCTG
GCCATTACAAAACGCTGACGGCACTGTCGCAAACTATCACGGCTACCACATCGTCTTTGCATTAGCCGGA
GATCCTAAAAATGCGGATGACACATCGATTTACATGTTCTATCAAAAAGTCGGCGAAACTTCTATTGACA
GCTGGAAAAACGCTGGCCGCGTCTTTAAAGACAGCGACAAATTCGATGCAAATGATTCTATCCTAAAAGA
CCAAACACAAGAATGGTCAGGTTCAGCCACATTTACATCTGACGGAAAAATCCGTTTATTCTACACTGAT
TTCTCCGGTAAACATTACGGCAAACAAACACTGACAACTGCACAAGTTAACGTATCAGCATCAGACAGCT
CTTTGAACATCAACGGTGTAGAGGATTATAAATCAATCTTTGACGGTGACGGAAAAACGTATCAAAATGT
ACAGCAGTTCATCGATGAAGGCAACTACAGCTCAGGCGACAACCATACGCTGAGAGATCCTCACTACGTA
GAAGATAAAGGCCACAAATACTTAGTATTTGAAGCAAACACTGGAACTGAAGATGGCTACCAAGGCGAAG
AATCTTTATTTAACAAAGCATACTATGGCAAAAGCACATCATTCTTCCGTCAAGAAAGTCAAAAACTTCT
GCAAAGCGATAAAAAACGCACGGCTGAGTTAGCAAACGGCGCTCTCGGTATGATTGAGCTAAACGATGAT
TACACACTGAAAAAAGTGATGAAACCGCTGATTGCATCTAACACAGTAACAGATGAAATTGAACGCGCGA
ACGTCTTTAAAATGAACGGCAAATGGTACCTGTTCACTGACTCCCGCGGATCAAAAATGACGATTGACGG
CATTACGTCTAACGATATTTACATGCTTGGTTATGTTTCTAATTCTTTAACTGGCCCATACAAGCCGCTG
AACAAAACTGGCCTTGTGTTAAAAATGGATCTTGATCCTAACGATGTAACCTTTACTTACTCACACTTCG
CTGTACCTCAAGCGAAAGGAAACAATGTCGTGATTACAAGCTATATGACAAACAGAGGATTCTACGCAGA
CAAACAATCAACGTTTGCGCCAAGCTTCCTGCTGAACATCAAAGGCAAGAAAACATCTGTTGTCAAAGAC
AGCATCCTTGAACAAGGACAATTAACAGTTAACAAATAAATTCGCTGAGCGAGGATGCACATGTGACCGA
GGGAAGCTTGCGGCCGCGTCGTGACTGGGAAAACCCTGGCGACTAGTCTTGGACTCCTGTTGATAGATCC
AGTAATGACCTCAGAACTCCATCTGGATTTGTTCAGAACGCTCGGTTGCCGCCGGGCGTTTTTTATTGGT
GAGAATCCAGGGGTCCCCAATAATTACGATTTAAATTTGTGTCTCAAAATCTCTGATGTTACATTGCACA
AGATAAAAATATATCATCATGAACAATAAAACTGTCTGCTTACATAAACAGTAATACAAGGGGTGTTATG
AGCCATATTCAGCGTGAAACGAGCTGTAGCCGTCCGCGTCTGAACAGCAACATGGATGCGGATCTGTATG
GCTATAAATGGGCGCGTGATAACGTGGGTCAGAGCGGCGCGACCATTTATCGTCTGTATGGCAAACCGGA
TGCGCCGGAACTGTTTCTGAAACATGGCAAAGGCAGCGTGGCGAACGATGTGACCGATGAAATGGTGCGT
CTGAACTGGCTGACCGAATTTATGCCGCTGCCGACCATTAAACATTTTATTCGCACCCCGGATGATGCGT
GGCTGCTGACCACCGCGATTCCGGGCAAAACCGCGTTTCAGGTGCTGGAAGAATATCCGGATAGCGGCGA
AAACATTGTGGATGCGCTGGCCGTGTTTCTGCGTCGTCTGCATAGCATTCCGGTGTGCAACTGCCCGTTT
AACAGCGATCGTGTGTTTCGTCTGGCCCAGGCGCAGAGCCGTATGAACAACGGCCTGGTGGATGCGAGCG
ATTTTGATGATGAACGTAACGGCTGGCCGGTGGAACAGGTGTGGAAAGAAATGCATAAACTGCTGCCGTT
TAGCCCGGATAGCGTGGTGACCCACGGCGATTTTAGCCTGGATAACCTGATTTTCGATGAAGGCAAACTG
ATTGGCTGCATTGATGTGGGCCGTGTGGGCATTGCGGATCGTTATCAGGATCTGGCCATTCTGTGGAACT
GCCTGGGCGAATTTAGCCCGAGCCTGCAAAAACGTCTGTTTCAGAAATATGGCATTGATAATCCGGATAT
GAACAAACTGCAATTTCATCTGATGCTGGATGAATTTTTCTAATAATTAATTGGACCGCGGTCCGCGCGT
TGTCCTTTTCCGCTGCATAACCCTGCTTCGGGGTCATTATAGCGATTTTTTCGGTATATCCATCCTTTTT
CGCACGATATACAGGATTTTGCCAAAGGGTTCGTGTAGACTTTCCTTGGTGTATCCAACGGCGTCAGCCG
GGCAGGATAGGTGAAGTAGGCCCACCCGCGAGCGGGTGTTCCTTCTTCACTGTCCCTTATTCGCACCTGG
CGGTGCTCAACGGGAATCCTGCTCTGCGAGGCTGGCCGTAGGCCGGCCGATCTGAAGATCAGCAGTTCAA
CCTGTTGATAGTACGTACTAAGCTCTCATGTTTCACGTACTAAGCTCTCATGTTTAACGTACTAAGCTCT
CATGTTTAACGAACTAAACCCTCATGGCTAACGTACTAAGCTCTCATGGCTAACGTACTAAGCTCTCATG
TTTCACGTACTAAGCTCTCATGTTTGAACAATAAAATTAATATAAATCAGCAACTTAAATAGCCTCTAAG
GTTTTAAGTTTTATAAGAAAAAAAAGAATATATAAGGCTTTTAAAGCCTTTAAGGTTTAACGGTTGTGGA
CAACAAGCCAGGGATGTAACGCACTGAGAAGCCCTTAGAGCCTCTCAAAGCAATTTTGAGTGACACAGGA
ACACTTAACGGCTGACATGGGGCGCGCCCAGCTGTCTAGGGCGGCGGATTTGTCCTACTCAGGAGAGCGT
TCACCGACAAACAACAGATAAAACGAAAGGCCCAGTCTTTCGACTGAGCCTTTCGTTTTATTTGATGCCT
Features (pLannotate 1.2.2; 26 found; start..end, strand, type, name):
     85..284     -  mobile_element Tn7R (fragment): mini-Tn7 element (right end of the Tn7 transposon) Tn7
    308..402     +  terminator     lambda t0 terminator: transcription terminator from phage lambda
    412..441     +  CDS            CmR (fragment): chloramphenicol acetyltransferase confers resistance to chloramphenicol
    504..590     +  terminator     rrnB T1 terminator: Escherichia coli rrnB; transcription terminator T1 from the E. coli rrnB gene
    623..670     -  protein_bind   FRT: FLP-mediated recombination occurs in the 8-bp core sequence TCTAGAAA (Turan and Bode, 2011). FLP recombinase from the Saccharomyces cerevisiae 2μ plasmid
    711..739     +  promoter       Pc promoter: intI1 (promoter lies within the coding sequence); class 1 integron promoter
    928..1461    +  CDS            GmR: gentamycin acetyltransferase; aacC1; confers resistance to gentamycin
   1591..1624    -  protein_bind   FRT (minimal): supports FLP-mediated excision but not integration (Turan and Bode, 2011) FLP recombinase from the Saccharomyces cerevisiae 2μ plasmid
   1666..1694    +  promoter       tac promoter: strong E. coli promoter; hybrid between the trp and lac UV5 promoters
   1702..1718    +  protein_bind   lac operator: The lac repressor binds to the lac operator to inhibit transcription in E. coli. This inhibition can be relieved by adding lactose or isopropyl-β-D-thiogalactopyranoside (IPTG). lac repressor encoded by lacI
   1741..2454    +  CDS            hfriFP: hfriFP is a fluorescent protein published in 2013, derived from Herbaspirillum frisingense.
   2477..2571    +  terminator     lambda t0 terminator: transcription terminator from phage lambda
   2720..2750    +  promoter       lac UV5 promoter: E. coli lac promoter with an "up" mutation
   2774..2803    +  promoter       cat promoter (fragment): promoter of the E. coli cat gene encoding chloramphenicol acetyltransferase
   2804..3463    +  CDS            CmR: chloramphenicol acetyltransferase; cat; confers resistance to chloramphenicol
   3642..3800    +  CDS            ccdA (fragment): CCDA_ECO57 - Also known as H, letA. Experimental evidence at protein level: Swiss-Prot protein existence level 1. Antitoxin component of a type II toxin-antitoxin (TA) system which inhibits the post-segregational killing (PSK) of plasmid-free cells, also referred to as a plasmid addiction system. Binds to and blocks the activity of CcdB; will also remove bound CcdB protein from the CcdB-GyrA complex by forming a CcdA-CcdB complex, a process termed rejuvenation. Functions as a transcriptional corepressor for the ccdAB operon, repression also requires CcdB (By similarity). From Escherichia coli
   3805..4107    +  CDS            ccdB: CCDB_ECOLI - Also known as G, letB, letD. Experimental evidence at protein level: Swiss-Prot protein existence level 1. Toxic component of a type II toxin-antitoxin (TA) system, functioning in plasmid maintainence. Responsible for the post- segregational killing (PSK) of plasmid-free cells, also referred to as a plasmid addiction system. Half-life of over 2 hours. Cell killing by CcdB is accompanied by filamentation, defects in chromosome and plasmid segregation, defects in cell division, formation of anucleate cells, decreased DNA synthesis and plasmid loss. Interferes with the activity of DN
   4264..4429    -  mobile_element Tn7L: mini-Tn7 element (left end of the Tn7 transposon) Tn7
   4472..4917    +  promoter       sacB promoter: sacR; sacB promoter and control region
   4918..6339    +  CDS            SacB: secreted levansucrase that renders bacterial growth sensitive to sucrose; Bacillus subtilis sacB; negative selection marker
   6387..6411    +  CDS            lacZα (fragment): LacZα fragment of β-galactosidase; lacZ fragment
   6422..6516    +  terminator     lambda t0 terminator: transcription terminator from phage lambda
   6648..7460    +  CDS            aphA1: KKA1_ECOLX - Also known as nptI. Protein inferred from homology: Swiss-Prot protein existence level 3. Resistance to kanamycin and structurally-related aminoglycosides, including amikacin. From Escherichia coli.
   7630..7738    +  oriT           oriT: incP origin of transfer
   7749..8137    +  rep_origin     R6K γ ori: γ replication origin from E. coli plasmid R6K; requires the R6K initiator protein pi for replication
   8168..8254    -  terminator     rrnB T1 terminator: Escherichia coli rrnB; transcription terminator T1 from the E. coli rrnB gene
