[The description below was written by a language model from this plasmid's Addgene catalogue record and pLannotate feature annotations shown in this document.]
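Description:
pBCC090 is a Level 2 "empty" acceptor plasmid from a modular cloning system, built on the pBCC34 backbone and assembled from several lower-level modules. It is designed to deliver strain-specific DNA barcodes into bacterial chromosomes by mini-Tn7 transposition. It is a conditionally replicating suicide vector. The R6K γ origin functions only in hosts that supply the pi protein, which is why the plasmid is kept at low copy in a λpir strain, and an IncP oriT allows it to be mobilised by conjugation into recipient bacteria where it cannot replicate. The backbone outside the transposon ends carries a kanamycin resistance gene (aphA1) and a sacB cassette, which confers sucrose sensitivity and can serve for counter-selection against cells that retain the plasmid.

Between the Tn7R and Tn7L ends lies the transposable payload. It contains a gentamicin acetyltransferase gene driven by the class 1 integron Pc promoter and flanked by FRT sites, so the marker can be excised by FLP recombinase after integration. It also contains a fluorescent reporter under a tac promoter with a lac operator, followed by a lambda t0 terminator. The catalogue describes this reporter as GFP, whereas the automated annotation matched it to hfriFP. Next comes a chloramphenicol resistance–ccdB cassette that appears to act as the placeholder for the barcode module. Replacing it with an insert removes the CcdB toxin, allowing counter-selection of unmodified vector in ccdB-sensitive strains, and this explains the need for a ccdB-tolerant propagation host. The exact cloning sites are not recorded. The associated work uses such constructs to tag near-isogenic bacterial strains so they can be tracked simultaneously within plant microbiota.
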