Addgene plasmid #202217: pBCC090
Purpose: Level 2 empty backbone for strain-specific barcode DNA tag through Tn7 bacterial insertion, Gentamicin selectable marker and GFP fluorescent marker
Depositing lab: Paul Schulze-Lefert. Depositing organization: Max Planck Institute for Plant Breeding Research. Publication: Chromosomal barcodes for simultaneous tracking of near-isogenic bacterial strains in plant microbiota. Ordon J, Thouin J, Nakano RT, Ma KW, Zhang P, Huettel B, Garrido-Oter R, Schulze-Lefert P. Nat Microbiol. 2024 Apr;9(4):1117-1129. doi: 10.1038/s41564-024-01619-8. Epub 2024 Mar 19. PubMed 38503974.
Backbone
  Vector backbone: pBCC34
  Vector type: Bacterial Expression
  Selectable markers: Gentamicin
Growth in bacteria
  Bacterial resistance: Chloramphenicol and Kanamycin, 25 & 50 μg/mL
  Growth temperature: 37°C
  Growth strain: DB3.1λpir
  Copy number: Low Copy
Gene/Insert
  Gene/Insert name: pBCC25, pBCC33, pBCC57, pBCC27, pBCC26, pBCC28, pICH41822 (G5)
  Species: Synthetic
  Cloning method: Restriction Enzyme; 5′ cloning site unknown (unknown if destroyed)
Terms and licenses: Academic/Nonprofit Terms; Industry Terms: Not Available to Industry
Depositor comments: Please visit https://doi.org/10.1101/2023.04.20.537712 for bioRxiv preprint.
How to cite: pBCC090 was a gift from Paul Schulze-Lefert (Addgene plasmid # 202217 ; http://n2t.net/addgene:202217 ; RRID:Addgene_202217)
